Addgene plasmid #161995: pmCherry-C1-INPP4B WT
Purpose: Mammalian expression vector containing INPP4B. Also contains mCherry tag
Depositing lab: David Bryant. Depositing organization: University of Glasgow. Publication: The phospholipid PI(3,4)P2 is an apical identity determinant. Roman-Fernandez A, Roignot J, Sandilands E, Nacke M, Mansour MA, McGarry L, Shanks E, Mostov KE, Bryant DM. Nat Commun. 2018 Nov 28;9(1):5041. doi: 10.1038/s41467-018-07464-8. PubMed 30487552.
Backbone
  Vector backbone: pmCherry-C1
  Vector type: Mammalian Expression
  Selectable markers: Neomycin (select with G418)
Growth in bacteria
  Bacterial resistance: Kanamycin, 50 μg/mL
  Growth temperature: 37°C
  Growth strain: NEB Stable
  Copy number: High Copy
Gene/Insert
  Gene/Insert name: INPP4B
  Species: H. sapiens (human)
  Entrez Gene: INPP4B
  Tag / fusion protein: mCherry (N terminal on backbone)
  Cloning method: Ligation Independent Cloning
Terms and licenses: Academic/Nonprofit Terms; Industry Terms: Not Available to Industry
How to cite: pmCherry-C1-INPP4B WT was a gift from David Bryant (Addgene plasmid # 161995 ; http://n2t.net/addgene:161995 ; RRID:Addgene_161995)
