[The description below was written by a language model from this plasmid's Addgene catalogue record, the feature table of its GenBank file and pLannotate feature annotations shown in this document.]
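Description:
pmCherry-C1-INPP4B WT is a 7,479 bp mammalian expression plasmid built on the pmCherry-C1 backbone, carrying wild-type human INPP4B as a fusion to the C-terminus of mCherry. It is maintained in bacteria at high copy through a ColE1/pUC-type origin and selected with kanamycin. The same NeoR/KanR (Tn5 aminoglycoside phosphotransferase) gene sits behind tandem bacterial (bla-type) and SV40 early promoters and is terminated by an HSV TK polyadenylation signal, so it also permits G418 selection of stably transfected mammalian cells. An f1 origin is present as well. The short ble, bGH poly(A) and SV40 large T antigen fragments called by the annotation are most likely backbone remnants or partial matches rather than functional parts.

The expression cassette consists of the human CMV immediate early enhancer and promoter driving mCherry, a rapidly maturing monomeric red fluorescent protein. This is followed by a short stretch of multiple cloning site sequence that acts as a linker, then the INPP4B coding sequence, which was inserted by ligation-independent cloning, and an SV40 poly(A) signal. INPP4B is an inositol polyphosphate 4-phosphatase that removes the 4-position phosphate from PI(3,4)P2 and related inositol phosphates, antagonising PI3K–AKT signalling. The tagged protein therefore allows both overexpression of the enzyme and live or fixed-cell visualisation of its localisation. The associated publication concerns PI(3,4)P2 as a determinant of apical membrane identity, consistent with use of this construct to deplete or perturb that lipid in cells. The separate 2,775 bp GenBank record held for the plasmid is unannotated and covers only part of the sequence; its length is close to that of the INPP4B insert.
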