Features (pLannotate 1.2.2; 17 found; start..end, strand, type, name):
    302..505     +  promoter       CMV promoter: human cytomegalovirus (CMV) immediate early promoter
    534..1241    +  CDS            mCherry: mCherry is a basic (constitutively fluorescent) red fluorescent protein published in 2004, derived from Discosoma sp.. It is reported to be a very rapidly-maturing monomer with low acid sensitivity.
   1242..1292    +  misc_feature   MCS (fragment): multiple cloning site
   1293..4064    +  CDS            INPP4B: INP4B_HUMAN - Experimental evidence at protein level: Swiss-Prot protein existence level 1. Catalyzes the hydrolysis of the 4-position phosphate of phosphatidylinositol 3,4-bisphosphate, inositol 1,3,4-trisphosphate and inositol 3,4-trisphosphate (PubMed:24070612, PubMed:24591580). Plays a role in the late stages of macropinocytosis by dephosphorylating phosphatidylinositol 3,4-bisphosphate in membrane ruffles (PubMed:24591580). The lipid phosphatase activity is critical for tumor suppressor function. Antagonizes the PI3K-AKT/PKB signaling pathway by dephosphorylating phosphoinositides and the
   4068..4085    +  misc_feature   MCS (fragment): multiple cloning site
   4097..4181    +  CDS            large T antigen (fragment): large T antigen from SV40 (simian virus 40)
   4204..4325    +  polyA_signal   SV40 poly(A) signal: SV40 polyadenylation signal
   4359..4787    -  rep_origin     f1 ori (sequence partly withheld): f1 bacteriophage origin of replication; arrow indicates direction of (+) strand synthesis
   4814..4918    +  promoter       AmpR promoter: bla
   4920..5277    +  promoter       SV40 promoter: SV40 enhancer and early promoter
   5312..6106    +  CDS            NeoR/KanR: aminoglycoside phosphotransferase from Tn5; aph(3')-II (or nptII); confers resistance to neomycin, kanamycin, and G418 (Geneticin®)
   6127..6279    +  CDS            ble (fragment): BLE_KLEPN - Experimental evidence at protein level: Swiss-Prot protein existence level 1. Binding protein with a strong affinity to the bleomycin family of antibiotics. Binds to CL990; an antimitotic-antibiotic compound. From Klebsiella pneumoniae.
   6338..6385    +  polyA_signal   HSV TK poly(A) signal: herpes simplex virus thymidine kinase polyadenylation signal (Cole and Stacy, 1985)
   6476..6492    -  polyA_signal   bGH poly(A) signal (fragment): bovine growth hormone polyadenylation signal
   6714..7302    +  rep_origin     ori: high-copy-number ColE1/pMB1/pBR322/pUC origin of replication
   7417..7479    +  enhancer       CMV enhancer (fragment): human cytomegalovirus immediate early enhancer
   7477..301     +  enhancer       CMV enhancer (across the origin): human cytomegalovirus immediate early enhancer
>Addgene plasmid #161995 | pmCherry-C1-INPP4B WT | addgene full sequence | sequence record 318748 | Addgene NGS Result
TACATAACTTACGGTAAATGGCCCGCCTGGCTGACCGCCCAACGACCCCCGCCCATTGACGTCAATAATG
ACGTATGTTCCCATAGTAACGCCAATAGGGACTTTCCATTGACGTCAATGGGTGGAGTATTTACGGTAAA
CTGCCCACTTGGCAGTACATCAAGTGTATCATATGCCAAGTACGCCCCCTATTGACGTCAATGACGGTAA
ATGGCCCGCCTGGCATTATGCCCAGTACATGACCTTATGGGACTTTCCTACTTGGCAGTACATCTACGTA
TTAGTCATCGCTATTACCATGGTGATGCGGTTTTGGCAGTACATCAATGGGCGTGGATAGCGGTTTGACT
CACGGGGATTTCCAAGTCTCCACCCCATTGACGTCAATGGGAGTTTGTTTTGGCACCAAAATCAACGGGA
CTTTCCAAAATGTCGTAACAACTCCGCCCCATTGACGCAAATGGGCGGTAGGCGTGTACGGTGGGAGGTC
TATATAAGCAGAGCTGGTTTAGTGAACCGTCAGATCCGCTAGCATGGTGAGCAAGGGCGAGGAGGATAAC
ATGGCCATCATCAAGGAGTTCATGCGCTTCAAGGTGCACATGGAGGGCTCCGTGAACGGCCACGAGTTCG
AGATCGAGGGCGAGGGCGAGGGCCGCCCCTACGAGGGCACCCAGACCGCCAAGCTGAAGGTGACCAAGGG
TGGCCCCCTGCCCTTCGCCTGGGACATCCTGTCCCCTCAGTTCATGTACGGCTCCAAGGCCTACGTGAAG
CACCCCGCCGACATCCCCGACTACTTGAAGCTGTCCTTCCCCGAGGGCTTCAAGTGGGAGCGCGTGATGA
ACTTCGAGGACGGCGGCGTGGTGACCGTGACCCAGGACTCCTCCCTGCAGGACGGCGAGTTCATCTACAA
GGTGAAGCTGCGCGGCACCAACTTCCCCTCCGACGGCCCCGTAATGCAGAAGAAGACCATGGGCTGGGAG
GCCTCCTCCGAGCGGATGTACCCCGAGGACGGCGCCCTGAAGGGCGAGATCAAGCAGAGGCTGAAGCTGA
AGGACGGCGGCCACTACGACGCTGAGGTCAAGACCACCTACAAGGCCAAGAAGCCCGTGCAGCTGCCCGG
CGCCTACAACGTCAACATCAAGTTGGACATCACCTCCCACAACGAGGACTACACCATCGTGGAACAGTAC
GAACGCGCCGAGGGCCGCCACTCCACCGGCGGCATGGACGAGCTGTACAAGTCCGGACTCAGATCTCGAG
CTCAAGCTTCGAATTCTGCAGTCGACGGTACCATGGAAATTAAAGAGGAAGGGGCATCAGAAGAAGGGCA
GCACTTTCTTCCTACAGCCCAGGCCAATGATCCCGGGGACTGTCAGTTCACAAGTATCCAGAAGACTCCA
AATGAACCGCAGTTGGAATTCATCCTTGCATGCAAGGATCTCGTGGCTCCTGTCCGTGATCGTAAACTGA
ATACACTGGTGCAGATCTCCGTAATCCACCCCGTGGAGCAGAGTCTGACAAGATACTCCAGCACCGAAAT
TGTGGAGGGAACAAGGGACCCACTGTTTTTGACTGGTGTCACATTCCCATCTGAGTATCCCATCTATGAG
GAGACCAAAATAAAACTAACAGTCTATGATGTCAAGGATAAGTCTCATGACACCGTTCGAACCAGTGTCC
TACCAGAACATAAGGATCCCCCGCCAGAAGTTGGGCGAAGTTTCTTGGGCTATGCCAGTTTTAAAGTGGG
AGAGCTGCTGAAGTCAAAGGAGCAATTGCTGGTCCTGAGCCTGAGAACTTCAGATGGTGGCAAAGTGGTT
GGCACCATAGAAGTCAGTGTCGTGAAGATGGGGGAGATTGAGGATGGGGAAGCCGACCACATCACCACAG
ATGTACAGGGACAAAAGTGTGCCCTGGTATGTGAATGTACAGCCCCGGAAAGTGTGAGCGGAAAAGATAA
CTTACCTTTTTTGAATTCAGTGTTAAAGAACCCAGTATGTAAATTATATAGATTTCCCACATCTGACAAT
AAGTGGATGCGAATTCGAGAGCAGATGTCAGAGAGCATTCTTTCCTTTCATATTCCTAAGGAATTGATTT
CCCTTCACATTAAAGAAGATTTGTGCAGAAACCAGGAGATAAAAGAACTTGGTGAGCTTTCTCCACATTG
GGACAATCTGCGAAAAAATGTCCTTACTCACTGTGATCAAATGGTGAATATGTACCAAGACATTCTGACA
GAACTTAGCAAGGAAACAGGGTCCTCTTTCAAATCAAGCAGCAGCAAAGGAGAGAAAACATTAGAATTTG
TTCCAATAAATCTACATCTGCAAAGAATGCAGGTACACAGCCCTCACTTGAAAGATGCTCTCTACGATGT
CATCACTGTGGGAGCCCCAGCTGCCCATTTTCAGGGATTTAAGAATGGTGGTCTTCGGAAGCTACTCCAT
AGATTTGAAACAGAAAGAAGAAATACCGGATACCAGTTTATTTACTATTCACCTGAAAACACAGCCAAAG
CAAAGGAAGTTCTCAGCAACATCAATCAACTACAACCTCTTATAGCAACCCATGCAGACCTACTGCTTAA
TTCTGCAAGCCAGCATTCTCCAGACAGCTTGAAGAATTCTTTAAAGATGCTTTCAGAAAAAACAGAGCTT
TTTGTACATGCCTTCAAGGATCAACTTGTCAGGAGTGCTCTTTTAGCACTCTACACTGCAAGGCCAGGAG
GCATTCTTAAGAAGCCACCCTCTCCTAAGAGCAGCACAGAGGAGAGCAGTCCCCAAGACCAACCCCCAGT
GATGAGAGGGCAGGACTCCATACCACATCATTCAGACTATGATGAGGAAGAGTGGGACAGGGTGTGGGCC
AATGTGGGGAAGAGCCTGAACTGCATTATTGCTATGGTGGACAAACTGATTGAAAGAGATGGTGGCAGTG
AAGGCAGTGGCGGCAACAATGATGGAGAAAAGGAACCTTCATTAACAGATGCCATTCCCTCTCACCCAAG
AGAGGACTGGTATGAACAGTTGTATCCCCTCATCCTTACCCTGAAGGACTGCATGGGAGAAGTGGTGAAC
CGAGCCAAGCAGTCCCTGACATTTGTGCTCCTTCAGGAACTTGCGTACAGCTTGCCCCAGTGTCTGATGC
TGACGCTAAGAAGAGACATCGTCTTCAGCCAAGCACTTGCTGGATTGGTTTGTGGTTTTATCATCAAATT
ACAGACAAGTCTGTATGACCCAGGCTTCCTACAGCAGCTTCACACAGTGGGGTTGATAGTACAATATGAA
GGACTGCTAAGTACATACAGCGATGAAATTGGAATGCTAGAGGACATGGCCGTTGGCATTTCCGATTTAA
AGAAAGTTGCATTTAAAATAATTGAAGCCAAATCCAATGATGTGTTGCCAGTTATAACAGGAAGACGAGA
ACATTACGTGGTAGAGGTCAAGCTTCCAGCCAGAATGTTTGAGTCACTACCTCTACAGATTAAAGAAGGA
CAGTTGCTTCATGTGTATCCAGTACTTTTTAATGTTGGAATCAATGAACAGCAAACTCTGGCTGAAAGGT
TTGGAGATGTCTCTTTGCAAGAAAGTATTAATCAGGAAAACTTCGAACTTCTACAAGAATATTACAAGAT
ATTTATGGAAAAGATGCCTCCTGATTATATTTCACATTTTCAGGAACAAAATGATTTAAAAGCATTGCTA
GAAAATCTCCTTCAAAATATCCAATCCAAAAAAAGAAAGAATGTAGAAATTATGTGGCTGGCTGCAACGA
TTTGCCGCAAACTGAATGGTATTCGTTTCACCTGTTGTAAAAGTGCCAAAGACAGGACATCGATGTCAGT
GACACTTGAACAATGCTCAATCTTGAGAGATGAGCACCAGTTACACAAGGACTTCTTTATCCGAGCGCTG
GATTGCATGAGAAGAGAAGGATGCCGCATAGAGAATGTACTGAAGAATATCAAATGCAGAAAGTATGCTT
TCAACATGCTACAGCTGATGGCTTTCCCCAAGTACTACAGACCTCCAGAGGGGACTTATGGAAAAGCTGA
CACCTAAGGGCCCGGGATCCACCGGATCTAGATAACTGATCATAATCAGCCATACCACATTTGTAGAGGT
TTTACTTGCTTTAAAAAACCTCCCACACCTCCCCCTGAACCTGAAACATAAAATGAATGCAATTGTTGTT
GTTAACTTGTTTATTGCAGCTTATAATGGTTACAAATAAAGCAATAGCATCACAAATTTCACAAATAAAG
CATTTTTTTCACTGCATTCTAGTTGTGGTTTGTCCAAACTCATCAATGTATCTTAACGCGTAAATTGTAA
GCGTTAATATTTTGTTAAAATTCGCGTTAAATTTTTGTTAAATCAGCTCATTTTTTAACCAATAGGCCGA
AATCGGCAAAATCCCTTATAAATCAAAAGAATAGACCGAGATAGGGT
[37 nt withheld, positions 4458-4494]
AAAGAACGTGGACTCCAACGTCAAAGG
[49 nt withheld, positions 4522-4570]
T
[91 nt withheld, positions 4572-4662]
G
[124 nt withheld, positions 4664-4787]
CAGGTGGCACTTTTCGGGGAAATGTGCGCGGAACCCCTATTTGTTTATTTTTCTAAATACATTCAAATAT
GTATCCGCTCATGAGACAATAACCCTGATAAATGCTTCAATAATATTGAAAAAGGAAGAGTCCTGAGGCG
GAAAGAACCAGCTGTGGAATGTGTGTCAGTTAGGGTGTGGAAAGTCCCCAGGCTCCCCAGCAGGCAGAAG
TATGCAAAGCATGCATCTCAATTAGTCAGCAACCAGGTGTGGAAAGTCCCCAGGCTCCCCAGCAGGCAGA
AGTATGCAAAGCATGCATCTCAATTAGTCAGCAACCATAGTCCCGCCCCTAACTCCGCCCATCCCGCCCC
TAACTCCGCCCAGTTCCGCCCATTCTCCGCCCCATGGCTGACTAATTTTTTTTATTTATGCAGAGGCCGA
GGCCGCCTCGGCCTCTGAGCTATTCCAGAAGTAGTGAGGAGGCTTTTTTGGAGGCCTAGGCTTTTGCAAA
GATCGATCAAGAGACAGGATGAGGATCGTTTCGCATGATTGAACAAGATGGATTGCACGCAGGTTCTCCG
GCCGCTTGGGTGGAGAGGCTATTCGGCTATGACTGGGCACAACAGACAATCGGCTGCTCTGATGCCGCCG
TGTTCCGGCTGTCAGCGCAGGGGCGCCCGGTTCTTTTTGTCAAGACCGACCTGTCCGGTGCCCTGAATGA
ACTGCAAGACGAGGCAGCGCGGCTATCGTGGCTGGCCACGACGGGCGTTCCTTGCGCAGCTGTGCTCGAC
GTTGTCACTGAAGCGGGAAGGGACTGGCTGCTATTGGGCGAAGTGCCGGGGCAGGATCTCCTGTCATCTC
ACCTTGCTCCTGCCGAGAAAGTATCCATCATGGCTGATGCAATGCGGCGGCTGCATACGCTTGATCCGGC
TACCTGCCCATTCGACCACCAAGCGAAACATCGCATCGAGCGAGCACGTACTCGGATGGAAGCCGGTCTT
GTCGATCAGGATGATCTGGACGAAGAGCATCAGGGGCTCGCGCCAGCCGAACTGTTCGCCAGGCTCAAGG
CGAGCATGCCCGACGGCGAGGATCTCGTCGTGACCCATGGCGATGCCTGCTTGCCGAATATCATGGTGGA
AAATGGCCGCTTTTCTGGATTCATCGACTGTGGCCGGCTGGGTGTGGCGGACCGCTATCAGGACATAGCG
TTGGCTACCCGTGATATTGCTGAAGAGCTTGGCGGCGAATGGGCTGACCGCTTCCTCGTGCTTTACGGTA
TCGCCGCTCCCGATTCGCAGCGCATCGCCTTCTATCGCCTTCTTGACGAGTTCTTCTGAGCGGGACTCTG
GGGTTCGAAATGACCGACCAAGCGACGCCCAACCTGCCATCACGAGATTTCGATTCCACCGCCGCCTTCT
ATGAAAGGTTGGGCTTCGGAATCGTTTTCCGGGACGCCGGCTGGATGATCCTCCAGCGCGGGGATCTCAT
GCTGGAGTTCTTCGCCCACCCTAGGGGGAGGCTAACTGAAACACGGAAGGAGACAATACCGGAAGGAACC
CGCGCTATGACGGCAATAAAAAGACAGAATAAAACGCACGGTGTTGGGTCGTTTGTTCATAAACGCGGGG
TTCGGTCCCAGGGCTGGCACTCTGTCGATACCCCACCGAGACCCCATTGGGGCCAATACGCCCGCGTTTC
TTCCTTTTCCCCACCCCACCCCCCAAGTTCGGGTGAAGGCCCAGGGCTCGCAGCCAACGTCGGGGCGGCA
GGCCCTGCCATAGCCTCAGGTTACTCATATATACTTTAGATTGATTTAAAACTTCATTTTTAATTTAAAA
GGATCTAGGTGAAGATCCTTTTTGATAATCTCATGACCAAAATCCCTTAACGTGAGTTTTCGTTCCACTG
AGCGTCAGACCCCGTAGAAAAGATCAAAGGATCTTCTTGAGATCCTTTTTTTCTGCGCGTAATCTGCTGC
TTGCAAACAAAAAAACCACCGCTACCAGCGGTGGTTTGTTTGCCGGATCAAGAGCTACCAACTCTTTTTC
CGAAGGTAACTGGCTTCAGCAGAGCGCAGATACCAAATACTGTTCTTCTAGTGTAGCCGTAGTTAGGCCA
CCACTTCAAGAACTCTGTAGCACCGCCTACATACCTCGCTCTGCTAATCCTGTTACCAGTGGCTGCTGCC
AGTGGCGATAAGTCGTGTCTTACCGGGTTGGACTCAAGACGATAGTTACCGGATAAGGCGCAGCGGTCGG
GCTGAACGGGGGGTTCGTGCACACAGCCCAGCTTGGAGCGAACGACCTACACCGAACTGAGATACCTACA
GCGTGAGCTATGAGAAAGCGCCACGCTTCCCGAAGGGAGAAAGGCGGACAGGTATCCGGTAAGCGGCAGG
GTCGGAACAGGAGAGCGCACGAGGGAGCTTCCAGGGGGAAACGCCTGGTATCTTTATAGTCCTGTCGGGT
TTCGCCACCTCTGACTTGAGCGTCGATTTTTGTGATGCTCGTCAGGGGGGCGGAGCCTATGGAAAAACGC
CAGCAACGCGGCCTTTTTACGGTTCCTGGCCTTTTGCTGGCCTTTTGCTCACATGTTCTTTCCTGCGTTA
TCCCCTGATTCTGTGGATAACCGTATTACCGCCATGCATTAGTTATTAATAGTAATCAATTACGGGGTCA
TTAGTTCATAGCCCATATATGGAGTTCCGCGT
