LOCUS       Exported 2775 bp ds-DNA linear SYN 25-JUN-2021
DEFINITION  Mammalian expression vector containing INPP4B. Also contains mCherry
            tag.
ACCESSION   .
VERSION     .
KEYWORDS    pmCherry-C1-INPP4B WT
SOURCE      synthetic DNA construct
  ORGANISM  synthetic DNA construct
REFERENCE   1 (bases 1 to 2775)
  AUTHORS   Roman-Fernandez A, Roignot J, Sandilands E, Nacke M, Mansour MA,
            McGarry L, Shanks E, Mostov KE, Bryant DM
  TITLE     The phospholipid PI(3,4)P2 is an apical identity determinant.
  JOURNAL   Nat Commun. 2018 Nov 28;9(1):5041. doi: 10.1038/s41467-018-07464-8.
  PUBMED    30487552
REFERENCE   2 (bases 1 to 2775)
  AUTHORS   .
  TITLE     Direct Submission
  JOURNAL   Exported Jun 25, 2021 from SnapGene Server 1.1.58
            http://www.snapgene.com
FEATURES             Location/Qualifiers
     source          1..2775
                     /organism="synthetic DNA construct"
                     /mol_type="other DNA"
ORIGIN
        1 atggaaatta aagaggaagg ggcatcagaa gaagggcagc actttcttcc tacagcccag
       61 gccaatgatc ccggggactg tcagttcaca agtatccaga agactccaaa tgaaccgcag
      121 ttggaattca tccttgcatg caaggatctc gtggctcctg tccgtgatcg taaactgaat
      181 acactggtgc agatctccgt aatccacccc gtggagcaga gtctgacaag atactccagc
      241 accgaaattg tggagggaac aagggaccca ctgtttttga ctggtgtcac attcccatct
      301 gagtatccca tctatgagga gaccaaaata aaactaacag tctatgatgt caaggataag
      361 tctcatgaca ccgttcgaac cagtgtccta ccagaacata aggatccccc gccagaagtt
      421 gggcgaagtt tcttgggcta tgccagtttt aaagtgggag agctgctgaa gtcaaaggag
      481 caattgctgg tcctgagcct gagaacttca gatggtggca aagtggttgg caccatagaa
      541 gtcagtgtcg tgaagatggg ggagattgag gatggggaag ccgaccacat caccacagat
      601 gtacagggac aaaagtgtgc cctggtatgt gaatgtacag ccccggaaag tgtgagcgga
      661 aaagataact tacctttttt gaattcagtg ttaaagaacc cagtatgtaa attatataga
      721 tttcccacat ctgacaataa gtggatgcga attcgagagc agatgtcaga gagcattctt
      781 tcctttcata ttcctaagga attgatttcc cttcacatta aagaagattt gtgcagaaac
      841 caggagataa aagaacttgg tgagctttct ccacattggg acaatctgcg aaaaaatgtc
      901 cttactcact gtgatcaaat ggtgaatatg taccaagaca ttctgacaga acttagcaag
      961 gaaacagggt cctctttcaa atcaagcagc agcaaaggag agaaaacatt agaatttgtt
     1021 ccaataaatc tacatctgca aagaatgcag gtacacagcc ctcacttgaa agatgctctc
     1081 tacgatgtca tcactgtggg agccccagct gcccattttc agggatttaa gaatggtggt
     1141 cttcggaagc tactccatag atttgaaaca gaaagaagaa ataccggata ccagtttatt
     1201 tactattcac ctgaaaacac agccaaagca aaggaagttc tcagcaacat caatcaacta
     1261 caacctctta tagcaaccca tgcagaccta ctgcttaatt ctgcaagcca gcattctcca
     1321 gacagcttga agaattcttt aaagatgctt tcagaaaaaa cagagctttt tgtacatgcc
     1381 ttcaaggatc aacttgtcag gagtgctctt ttagcactct acactgcaag gccaggaggc
     1441 attcttaaga agccaccctc tcctaagagc agcacagagg agagcagtcc ccaagaccaa
     1501 cccccagtga tgagagggca ggactccata ccacatcatt cagactatga tgaggaagag
     1561 tgggacaggg tgtgggccaa tgtggggaag agcctgaact gcattattgc tatggtggac
     1621 aaactgattg aaagagatgg tggcagtgaa ggcagtggcg gcaacaatga tggagaaaag
     1681 gaaccttcat taacagatgc cattccctct cacccaagag aggactggta tgaacagttg
     1741 tatcccctca tccttaccct gaaggactgc atgggagaag tggtgaaccg agccaagcag
     1801 tccctgacat ttgtgctcct tcaggaactt gcgtacagct tgccccagtg tctgatgctg
     1861 acgctaagaa gagacatcgt cttcagccaa gcacttgctg gattggtttg tggttttatc
     1921 atcaaattac agacaagtct gtatgaccca ggcttcctac agcagcttca cacagtgggg
     1981 ttgatagtac aatatgaagg actgctaagt acatacagcg atgaaattgg aatgctagag
     2041 gacatggccg ttggcatttc cgatttaaag aaagttgcat ttaaaataat tgaagccaaa
     2101 tccaatgatg tgttgccagt tataacagga agacgagaac attacgtggt agaggtcaag
     2161 cttccagcca gaatgtttga gtcactacct ctacagatta aagaaggaca gttgcttcat
     2221 gtgtatccag tactttttaa tgttggaatc aatgaacagc aaactctggc tgaaaggttt
     2281 ggagatgtct ctttgcaaga aagtattaat caggaaaact tcgaacttct acaagaatat
     2341 tacaagatat ttatggaaaa gatgcctcct gattatattt cacattttca ggaacaaaat
     2401 gatttaaaag cattgctaga aaatctcctt caaaatatcc aatccaaaaa aagaaagaat
     2461 gtagaaatta tgtggctggc tgcaacgatt tgccgcaaac tgaatggtat tcgtttcacc
     2521 tgttgtaaaa gtgccaaaga caggacatcg atgtcagtga cacttgaaca atgctcaatc
     2581 ttgagagatg agcaccagtt acacaaggac ttctttatcc gagcgctgga ttgcatgaga
     2641 agagaaggat gccgcataga gaatgtactg aagaatatca aatgcagaaa gtatgctttc
     2701 aacatgctac agctgatggc tttccccaag tactacagac ctccagaggg gacttatgga
     2761 aaagctgaca cctaa
//
